>Addgene plasmid #191465 | N1-G-Ca-FLITS | addgene full sequence | sequence record 377506 | Addgene NGS Result
GTTATTAATAGTAATCAATTACGGGGTCATTAGTTCATAGCCCATATATGGAGTTCCGCGTTACATAACT
TACGGTAAATGGCCCGCCTGGCTGACCGCCCAACGACCCCCGCCCATTGACGTCAATAATGACGTATGTT
CCCATAGTAACGCCAATAGGGACTTTCCATTGACGTCAATGGGTGGAGTATTTACGGTAAACTGCCCACT
TGGCAGTACATCAAGTGTATCATATGCCAAGTACGCCCCCTATTGACGTCAATGACGGTAAATGGCCCGC
CTGGCATTATGCCCAGTACATGACCTTATGGGACTTTCCTACTTGGCAGTACATCTACGTATTAGTCATC
GCTATTACCATGGTGATGCGGTTTTGGCAGTACATCAATGGGCGTGGATAGCGGTTTGACTCACGGGGAT
TTCCAAGTCTCCACCCCATTGACGTCAATGGGAGTTTGTTTTGGCACCAAAATCAACGGGACTTTCCAAA
ATGTCGTAACAACTCCGCCCCATTGACGCAAATGGGCGGTAGGCGTGTACGGTGGGAGGTCTATATAAGC
AGAGCTGGTTTAGTGAACCGTCAGATCCGCTAGCGCTACCGGACTCAGATCTCGAGCTCAAGCTTCGAAT
TCTGCAGTCGACGGTACCGCGGGCCCGGGATCCACCGGTCGCCACCATGGTCGACTCTTCACGTCGTAAG
TGGAATAAGGCAGGTCACGCAGTCAGAGCTATAGGTCGGCTGAGCTCACCCGTGGCTGTCTATATCACCG
CCGACAAGCAGAAGAACGGCATCAAGGCCAACTTCAAGATCCGCCACAACATCGAGGACGGCGGCGTGCA
GCTCGCCGACCACTACCAGCAGAACACCCCCATCGGCGACGGCCCCGTGCTGCTGCCCGACAACCACTAC
CTGAGCTACCAGTCCAAGCTGAGCAAAGACCCCAACGAGAAGCGCGATCACATGGTCCTACTGGAGTTCG
TGACCGCCGCCGGGATCACTCTCGGCATGGACGAGCTGTACCAGGGTGGCAGCGGTGGCATGGTGAGCAA
GGGCGAGGAGCTGTTCACCGGGGTGGTGCCCATCCTGGTCGAGCTGGACGGCGACGTAAACGGCCACAAG
TTCAGCGTGTCCGGCGAGGGCGAGGGCGATGCCACCTACGGCAAGCTGACCCTGAAGTTCATCTGCACCA
CCGGCAAGCTGCCCGTGCCCTGGCCCACCCTCGTGACCACCCTGTCCTGGGGCGTGCAGTGCTTCGCCCG
CTACCCCGACCACATGAAGCAGCACGACTTCTTCAAGTCCGCCATGCCCGAAGGCTACGTCCAGGAGCGC
ACCATCTTCTTCAAGGACGACGGCAACTACAAGACCCGCGCCGAGGTGAAGTTCGAGGGCGACACCCTGG
TGAACCGCATCGAGCTGAAGGGCATCGACTTCAAGGAGGACGGCAACATCCTGGGGCACAAGCTGGAGTA
CAACTACTATAGCGACGATACGCGTGACCAACTGACTGAAGAGCAGATCGCAGAATTTAAAGAGGCTTTC
TCCCTATTTGACAAGGACGGGGATGGGACGATAACAACCAAGGAGCTGGGGACGGTGATGCGGTCTCTGG
GGCAGAACCCCACAGAAGCAGAGCTGCAGGACATGATCAATGAAGTAGATGCCGACGGTGACGGCACATT
CGACTTCCCTGAGTTCCTGACGATGATGGCAAGAAAAATGAATGACACAGACAGTGAAGAGGAAATTAGA
GAAGCGTTCCGCGTGTTTGATAAGGACGGCAATGGCTACATCGGCGCAGCAGAGCTTCGCCACGTGATGA
CAGACCTTGGAGAGAAGTTAACAGATGAGGAGGTTGATGAAATGATCAGGGTAGCAGACATCGATGGGGA
TGGTCAGGTAAACTACGAAGAGTTTGTCCAAATGATGACAGCGAAGTAGGTGTACAAGTAAAGCGGCCGC
GACTCTAGATCATAATCAGCCATACCACATTTGTAGAGGTTTTACTTGCTTTAAAAAACCTCCCACACCT
CCCCCTGAACCTGAAACATAAAATGAATGCAATTGTTGTTGTTAACTTGTTTATTGCAGCTTATAATGGT
TACAAATAAAGCAATAGCATCACAAATTTCACAAATAAAGCATTTTTTTCACTGCATTCTAGTTGTGGTT
TGTCCAAACTCATCAATGTATCTTAAGGCGTAAATTGTAAGCGTTAATATTTTGTTAAAATTCGCGTTAA
ATTTTTGTTAAATCAGCTCATTTTTTAACCAATAGGCCGAAATCGGCAAAATCCCTTATAAATCAAAAGA
ATAGACCGAGATAGGGT
[37 nt withheld, positions 2328-2364]
AAAGAACGTGGACTCCAACGTCAAAGG
[49 nt withheld, positions 2392-2440]
T
[91 nt withheld, positions 2442-2532]
G
[124 nt withheld, positions 2534-2657]
CAGGTGGCACTTTTCGGGGAAATGTGCGCGGAACCCCTATTTGTTTATTTTTCTAAATACATTCAAATAT
GTATCCGCTCATGAGACAATAACCCTGATAAATGCTTCAATAATATTGAAAAAGGAAGAGTCCTGAGGCG
GAAAGAACCAGCTGTGGAATGTGTGTCAGTTAGGGTGTGGAAAGTCCCCAGGCTCCCCAGCAGGCAGAAG
TATGCAAAGCATGCATCTCAATTAGTCAGCAACCAGGTGTGGAAAGTCCCCAGGCTCCCCAGCAGGCAGA
AGTATGCAAAGCATGCATCTCAATTAGTCAGCAACCATAGTCCCGCCCCTAACTCCGCCCATCCCGCCCC
TAACTCCGCCCAGTTCCGCCCATTCTCCGCCCCATGGCTGACTAATTTTTTTTATTTATGCAGAGGCCGA
GGCCGCCTCGGCCTCTGAGCTATTCCAGAAGTAGTGAGGAGGCTTTTTTGGAGGCCTAGGCTTTTGCAAA
GATCGATCAAGAGACAGGATGAGGATCGTTTCGCATGATTGAACAAGATGGATTGCACGCAGGTTCTCCG
GCCGCTTGGGTGGAGAGGCTATTCGGCTATGACTGGGCACAACAGACAATCGGCTGCTCTGATGCCGCCG
TGTTCCGGCTGTCAGCGCAGGGGCGCCCGGTTCTTTTTGTCAAGACCGACCTGTCCGGTGCCCTGAATGA
ACTGCAAGACGAGGCAGCGCGGCTATCGTGGCTGGCCACGACGGGCGTTCCTTGCGCAGCTGTGCTCGAC
GTTGTCACTGAAGCGGGAAGGGACTGGCTGCTATTGGGCGAAGTGCCGGGGCAGGATCTCCTGTCATCTC
ACCTTGCTCCTGCCGAGAAAGTATCCATCATGGCTGATGCAATGCGGCGGCTGCATACGCTTGATCCGGC
TACCTGCCCATTCGACCACCAAGCGAAACATCGCATCGAGCGAGCACGTACTCGGATGGAAGCCGGTCTT
GTCGATCAGGATGATCTGGACGAAGAGCATCAGGGGCTCGCGCCAGCCGAACTGTTCGCCAGGCTCAAGG
CGAGCATGCCCGACGGCGAGGATCTCGTCGTGACCCATGGCGATGCCTGCTTGCCGAATATCATGGTGGA
AAATGGCCGCTTTTCTGGATTCATCGACTGTGGCCGGCTGGGTGTGGCGGACCGCTATCAGGACATAGCG
TTGGCTACCCGTGATATTGCTGAAGAGCTTGGCGGCGAATGGGCTGACCGCTTCCTCGTGCTTTACGGTA
TCGCCGCTCCCGATTCGCAGCGCATCGCCTTCTATCGCCTTCTTGACGAGTTCTTCTGAGCGGGACTCTG
GGGTTCGAAATGACCGACCAAGCGACGCCCAACCTGCCATCACGAGATTTCGATTCCACCGCCGCCTTCT
ATGAAAGGTTGGGCTTCGGAATCGTTTTCCGGGACGCCGGCTGGATGATCCTCCAGCGCGGGGATCTCAT
GCTGGAGTTCTTCGCCCACCCTAGGGGGAGGCTAACTGAAACACGGAAGGAGACAATACCGGAAGGAACC
CGCGCTATGACGGCAATAAAAAGACAGAATAAAACGCACGGTGTTGGGTCGTTTGTTCATAAACGCGGGG
TTCGGTCCCAGGGCTGGCACTCTGTCGATACCCCACCGAGACCCCATTGGGGCCAATACGCCCGCGTTTC
TTCCTTTTCCCCACCCCACCCCCCAAGTTCGGGTGAAGGCCCAGGGCTCGCAGCCAACGTCGGGGCGGCA
GGCCCTGCCATAGCCTCAGGTTACTCATATATACTTTAGATTGATTTAAAACTTCATTTTTAATTTAAAA
GGATCTAGGTGAAGATCCTTTTTGATAATCTCATGACCAAAATCCCTTAACGTGAGTTTTCGTTCCACTG
AGCGTCAGACCCCGTAGAAAAGATCAAAGGATCTTCTTGAGATCCTTTTTTTCTGCGCGTAATCTGCTGC
TTGCAAACAAAAAAACCACCGCTACCAGCGGTGGTTTGTTTGCCGGATCAAGAGCTACCAACTCTTTTTC
CGAAGGTAACTGGCTTCAGCAGAGCGCAGATACCAAATACTGTTCTTCTAGTGTAGCCGTAGTTAGGCCA
CCACTTCAAGAACTCTGTAGCACCGCCTACATACCTCGCTCTGCTAATCCTGTTACCAGTGGCTGCTGCC
AGTGGCGATAAGTCGTGTCTTACCGGGTTGGACTCAAGACGATAGTTACCGGATAAGGCGCAGCGGTCGG
GCTGAACGGGGGGTTCGTGCACACAGCCCAGCTTGGAGCGAACGACCTACACCGAACTGAGATACCTACA
GCGTGAGCTATGAGAAAGCGCCACGCTTCCCGAAGGGAGAAAGGCGGACAGGTATCCGGTAAGCGGCAGG
GTCGGAACAGGAGAGCGCACGAGGGAGCTTCCAGGGGGAAACGCCTGGTATCTTTATAGTCCTGTCGGGT
TTCGCCACCTCTGACTTGAGCGTCGATTTTTGTGATGCTCGTCAGGGGGGCGGAGCCTATGGAAAAACGC
CAGCAACGCGGCCTTTTTACGGTTCCTGGCCTTTTGCTGGCCTTTTGCTCACATGTTCTTTCCTGCGTTA
TCCCCTGATTCTGTGGATAACCGTATTACCGCCATGCATTA
Features (pLannotate 1.2.2; 14 found; start..end, strand, type, name):
     59..362     +  enhancer       CMV enhancer: human cytomegalovirus immediate early enhancer
    363..566     +  promoter       CMV promoter: human cytomegalovirus (CMV) immediate early promoter
    589..669     +  misc_feature   MCS: multiple cloning site
    659..1936    +  CDS            GCaMP2 (fragment): GCaMP2 is a basic (constitutively fluorescent) green fluorescent protein published in 2006, derived from Aequorea victoria.
   1968..2051    +  CDS            large T antigen (fragment): large T antigen from SV40 (simian virus 40)
   2074..2195    +  polyA_signal   SV40 poly(A) signal: SV40 polyadenylation signal
   2229..2657    -  rep_origin     f1 ori (sequence partly withheld): f1 bacteriophage origin of replication; arrow indicates direction of (+) strand synthesis
   2684..2788    +  promoter       AmpR promoter: bla
   2790..3147    +  promoter       SV40 promoter: SV40 enhancer and early promoter
   3182..3976    +  CDS            NeoR/KanR: aminoglycoside phosphotransferase from Tn5; aph(3')-II (or nptII); confers resistance to neomycin, kanamycin, and G418 (Geneticin®)
   3997..4149    +  CDS            ble (fragment): BLE_KLEPN - Experimental evidence at protein level: Swiss-Prot protein existence level 1. Binding protein with a strong affinity to the bleomycin family of antibiotics. Binds to CL990; an antimitotic-antibiotic compound. From Klebsiella pneumoniae.
   4208..4255    +  polyA_signal   HSV TK poly(A) signal: herpes simplex virus thymidine kinase polyadenylation signal (Cole and Stacy, 1985)
   4346..4362    -  polyA_signal   bGH poly(A) signal (fragment): bovine growth hormone polyadenylation signal
   4584..5172    +  rep_origin     ori: high-copy-number ColE1/pMB1/pBR322/pUC origin of replication
