[The description below was written by a language model from this plasmid's Addgene catalogue record and pLannotate feature annotations shown in this document.]
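Description:
N1-G-Ca-FLITS is a mammalian expression plasmid built on the Clontech pEGFP-N1 backbone, carrying the synthetic genetically encoded calcium indicator G-Ca-FLITS in place of the original fluorescent protein (cloned between AgeI and BsrGI sites, both retained). The sequenced plasmid is about 5.3 kb. It is maintained in E. coli at high copy through a ColE1/pUC-type origin and selected with kanamycin. The resistance gene is the Tn5 aminoglycoside phosphotransferase (NeoR/KanR), which sits behind tandem bacterial (bla-type) and SV40 early promoters and ends in an HSV TK polyadenylation signal, so the same cassette can confer G418 resistance for selecting stable mammalian transfectants. An f1 origin is also present. The short ble, bGH poly(A) and SV40 large T antigen fragment hits in the automated annotation appear to be partial matches to backbone sequence rather than functional elements.

The sensor is transcribed from the human cytomegalovirus immediate-early enhancer and promoter, downstream of the N1 multiple cloning site, and terminated by the SV40 poly(A) signal. The annotation software labels the roughly 1.3 kb open reading frame as a GCaMP2 fragment. This reflects sequence similarity to a calcium indicator built on an Aequorea-derived fluorescent protein, not the insert's identity, and the record does not detail the sensor's domain architecture. According to the record, G-Ca-FLITS is a green sensor that reports calcium through a change in fluorescence lifetime and stays bright across its dynamic range. That makes the plasmid suited to transient or stable expression in cultured mammalian cells for lifetime-based (FLIM) calcium imaging. No targeting sequences or additional tags are annotated.
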