Addgene plasmid #191465: N1-G-Ca-FLITS
Purpose: Genetically encoded calcium sensor (GECI) G-Ca-FLITS that reports with a lifetime change
Depositing lab: Dorus Gadella. Publication: A green lifetime biosensor for calcium that remains bright over its full dynamic range. van der Linden FH, Thornquist SC, Ter Beek RM, Huijts JY, Hink MA, Gadella TWJ, Maimon G, Goedhart J. eLife. 2025 Dec 19;14:RP105086. doi: 10.7554/eLife.105086. PubMed 41416770.
Backbone
  Vector backbone: pEGFP-N1
  Backbone manufacturer: Clontech
  Vector type: Mammalian Expression
Growth in bacteria
  Bacterial resistance: Kanamycin, 50 μg/mL
  Growth temperature: 37°C
  Growth strain: DH5alpha
  Copy number: High Copy
Gene/Insert
  Gene/Insert name: G-Ca-FLITS
  Species: Synthetic
  Cloning method: Restriction Enzyme; 5′ cloning site AgeI (not destroyed); 3′ cloning site BsrGI (not destroyed)
Terms and licenses: Academic/Nonprofit Terms; Industry Terms: Not Available to Industry
How to cite: N1-G-Ca-FLITS was a gift from Dorus Gadella (Addgene plasmid # 191465 ; http://n2t.net/addgene:191465 ; RRID:Addgene_191465)
